>Addgene plasmid #161140 | pDONR221-SLC1A5_STOP | addgene full sequence | sequence record 352008 | Addgene NGS Result
CAAATAATGATTTTATTTTGACTGATAGTGACCTGTTCGTTGCAACACATTGATGAGCAATGCTTTTTTA
TAATGCCAACTTTGTACAAAAAAGCAGGCTCCACCATGGTGGCCGACCCCCCTAGAGATTCCAAGGGACT
GGCAGCAGCAGAGCCTACAGCCAACGGCGGCCTGGCCCTGGCCAGCATCGAGGACCAGGGAGCAGCAGCA
GGAGGATACTGCGGCTCCAGGGATCAGGTGCGGAGATGTCTGCGCGCCAATCTGCTGGTGCTGCTGACCG
TGGTGGCCGTGGTGGCCGGCGTGGCCCTGGGCCTGGGCGTGTCTGGAGCAGGAGGCGCCCTGGCCCTGGG
ACCTGAGCGGCTGAGCGCCTTCGTGTTTCCAGGAGAGCTGCTGCTGAGGCTGCTGAGGATGATCATCCTG
CCTCTGGTGGTGTGCAGCCTGATCGGAGGAGCAGCATCCCTGGACCCAGGCGCCCTGGGCAGACTGGGCG
CCTGGGCCCTGCTGTTCTTTCTGGTGACCACACTGCTGGCCAGCGCCCTGGGAGTGGGACTGGCCCTGGC
CCTGCAGCCAGGCGCCGCCTCCGCCGCCATCAACGCCTCTGTGGGCGCCGCCGGCAGCGCCGAGAATGCC
CCCTCCAAGGAAGTCCTGGACTCTTTTCTTGATCTGGCCAGGAACATCTTTCCTAGCAATCTGGTGTCCG
CCGCCTTCCGCAGCTACTCCACCACATATGAGGAGCGGAACATCACCGGCACAAGAGTGAAGGTGCCAGT
GGGACAGGAGGTGGAGGGCATGAATATCCTGGGCCTGGTGGTGTTCGCCATCGTGTTTGGAGTGGCCCTG
AGGAAGCTGGGACCAGAGGGAGAGCTGCTGATCAGATTCTTTAACTCTTTCAATGAGGCCACCATGGTGC
TGGTGAGCTGGATCATGTGGTACGCCCCTGTGGGCATCATGTTCCTGGTGGCCGGCAAGATCGTGGAGAT
GGAGGACGTGGGACTGCTGTTTGCAAGGCTGGGCAAGTATATCCTGTGCTGTCTGCTGGGACACGCAATC
CACGGACTGCTGGTGCTGCCCCTGATCTACTTCCTGTTTACAAGGAAGAACCCCTATCGCTTCCTGTGGG
GCATCGTGACCCCTCTGGCCACAGCCTTTGGCACCAGCTCCTCTAGCGCCACCCTGCCTCTGATGATGAA
GTGCGTGGAGGAGAACAATGGCGTGGCCAAGCACATCTCCCGGTTCATCCTGCCAATCGGCGCCACAGTG
AATATGGACGGAGCCGCCCTGTTCCAGTGCGTGGCAGCCGTGTTTATCGCCCAGCTGTCCCAGCAGTCTC
TGGATTTTGTGAAGATCATCACAATCCTGGTGACCGCCACAGCCTCCTCTGTGGGAGCAGCAGGAATCCC
AGCAGGAGGCGTGCTGACCCTGGCAATCATCCTGGAGGCCGTGAACCTGCCCGTGGATCACATCTCCCTG
ATCCTGGCCGTGGACTGGCTGGTGGATAGGTCTTGTACCGTGCTGAACGTGGAGGGCGACGCACTGGGAG
CAGGACTGCTGCAGAATTACGTGGATCGGACAGAGTCTAGAAGCACCGAGCCAGAGCTGATCCAGGTGAA
GAGCGAGCTGCCACTGGACCCACTGCCAGTGCCTACAGAGGAGGGCAATCCACTGCTGAAGCACTATAGG
GGACCAGCAGGCGATGCAACCGTGGCATCTGAGAAGGAGAGCGTGATGTAAGACCCAGCTTTCTTGTACA
AAGTTGGCATTATAAGAAAGCATTGCTTATCAATTTGTTGCAACGAACAGGTCACTATCAGTCAAAATAA
AATCATTATTTGCCATCCAGCTGATATCCCCTATAGTGAGTCGTATTACATGGTCATAGCTGTTTCCTGG
CAGCTCTGGCCCGTGTCTCAAAATCTCTGATGTTACATTGCACAAGATAAAAATATATCATCATGAACAA
TAAAACTGTCTGCTTACATAAACAGTAATACAAGGGGTGTTATGAGCCATATTCAACGGGAAACGTCGAG
GCCGCGATTAAATTCCAACATGGATGCTGATTTATATGGGTATAAATGGGCTCGCGATAATGTCGGGCAA
TCAGGTGCGACAATCTATCGCTTGTATGGGAAGCCCGATGCGCCAGAGTTGTTTCTGAAACATGGCAAAG
GTAGCGTTGCCAATGATGTTACAGATGAGATGGTCAGACTAAACTGGCTGACGGAATTTATGCCTCTTCC
GACCATCAAGCATTTTATCCGTACTCCTGATGATGCATGGTTACTCACCACTGCGATCCCCGGAAAAACA
GCATTCCAGGTATTAGAAGAATATCCTGATTCAGGTGAAAATATTGTTGATGCGCTGGCAGTGTTCCTGC
GCCGGTTGCATTCGATTCCTGTTTGTAATTGTCCTTTTAACAGCGATCGCGTATTTCGTCTCGCTCAGGC
GCAATCACGAATGAATAACGGTTTGGTTGATGCGAGTGATTTTGATGACGAGCGTAATGGCTGGCCTGTT
GAACAAGTCTGGAAAGAAATGCATAAACTTTTGCCATTCTCACCGGATTCAGTCGTCACTCATGGTGATT
TCTCACTTGATAACCTTATTTTTGACGAGGGGAAATTAATAGGTTGTATTGATGTTGGACGAGTCGGAAT
CGCAGACCGATACCAGGATCTTGCCATCCTATGGAACTGCCTCGGTGAGTTTTCTCCTTCATTACAGAAA
CGGCTTTTTCAAAAATATGGTATTGATAATCCTGATATGAATAAATTGCAGTTTCATTTGATGCTCGATG
AGTTTTTCTAATCAGAATTGGTTAATTGGTTGTAACACTGGCAGAGCATTACGCTGACTTGACGGGACGG
CGCAAGCTCATGACCAAAATCCCTTAACGTGAGTTACGCGTCGTTCCACTGAGCGTCAGACCCCGTAGAA
AAGATCAAAGGATCTTCTTGAGATCCTTTTTTTCTGCGCGTAATCTGCTGCTTGCAAACAAAAAAACCAC
CGCTACCAGCGGTGGTTTGTTTGCCGGATCAAGAGCTACCAACTCTTTTTCCGAAGGTAACTGGCTTCAG
CAGAGCGCAGATACCAAATACTGTTCTTCTAGTGTAGCCGTAGTTAGGCCACCACTTCAAGAACTCTGTA
GCACCGCCTACATACCTCGCTCTGCTAATCCTGTTACCAGTGGCTGCTGCCAGTGGCGATAAGTCGTGTC
TTACCGGGTTGGACTCAAGACGATAGTTACCGGATAAGGCGCAGCGGTCGGGCTGAACGGGGGGTTCGTG
CACACAGCCCAGCTTGGAGCGAACGACCTACACCGAACTGAGATACCTACAGCGTGAGCTATGAGAAAGC
GCCACGCTTCCCGAAGGGAGAAAGGCGGACAGGTATCCGGTAAGCGGCAGGGTCGGAACAGGAGAGCGCA
CGAGGGAGCTTCCAGGGGGAAACGCCTGGTATCTTTATAGTCCTGTCGGGTTTCGCCACCTCTGACTTGA
GCGTCGATTTTTGTGATGCTCGTCAGGGGGGCGGAGCCTATGGAAAAACGCCAGCAACGCGGCCTTTTTA
CGGTTCCTGGCCTTTTGCTGGCCTTTTGCTCACATGTTCTTTCCTGCGTTATCCCCTGATTCTGTGGATA
ACCGTATTACCGCCTTTGAGTGAGCTGATACCGCTCGCCGCAGCCGAACGACCGAGCGCAGCGAGTCAGT
GAGCGAGGAAGCGGAAGAGCGCCCAATACGCAAACCGCCTCTCCCCGCGCGTTGGCCGATTCATTAATGC
AGCTGGCACGACAGGTTTCCCGACTGGAAAGCGGGCAGTGAGCGCAACGCAATTAATACGCGTACCGCTA
GCCAGGAAGAGTTTGTAGAAACGCAAAAAGGCCATCCGTCAGGATGGCCTTCTGCTTAGTTTGATGCCTG
GCAGTTTATGGCGGGCGTCCTGCCCGCCACCCTCCGGGCCGTTGCTTCACAACGTTCAAATCCGCTCCCG
GCGGATTTGTCCTACTCAGGAGAGCGTTCACCGACAAACAACAGATAAAACGAAAGGCCCAGTCTTCCGA
CTGAGCCTTTCGTTTTATTTGATGCCTGGCAGTTCCCTACTCTCGCGTTAACGCTAGCATGGATGTTTTC
CCAGTCACGACGTTGTAAAACGACGGCCAGTCTTAAGCTCGGGCCC
Features (pLannotate 1.2.2; 10 found; start..end, strand, type, name):
      1..100     +  protein_bind   attL1: mutant version of attL; recombination site for the Gateway® LR reaction LR Clonase™
    106..1728    +  CDS            SLC1A5: AAAT_HUMAN - Also known as ASCT2, M7V1, RDR, RDRC. Experimental evidence at protein level: Swiss-Prot protein existence level 1. (Microbial infection) Acts as a cell surface receptor for type D simian retroviruses. From Homo sapiens (Human).
   1733..1832    -  protein_bind   attL2: mutant version of attL; recombination site for the Gateway® LR reaction LR Clonase™
   1850..1868    -  promoter       T7 promoter: promoter for bacteriophage T7 RNA polymerase
   2002..2811    +  CDS            KanR: aminoglycoside phosphotransferase; aph(3')-Ia; confers resistance to kanamycin in bacteria or G418 (Geneticin®) in eukaryotes
   2958..3546    +  rep_origin     ori: high-copy-number ColE1/pMB1/pBR322/pUC origin of replication
   3729..3821    +  CDS            lacI (fragment): lac repressor; lacI; The lac repressor binds to the lac operator to inhibit transcription in E. coli. This inhibition can be relieved by adding lactose or isopropyl-β-D-thiogalactopyranoside (IPTG).
   3876..3903    -  terminator     rrnB T2 terminator: transcription terminator T2 from the E. coli rrnB gene
   4035..4078    +  terminator     rrnB T1 terminator: Escherichia coli rrnB; transcription terminator T1 from the E. coli rrnB gene
   4125..4161    -  CDS            lacZα (fragment): LacZα fragment of β-galactosidase; lacZ fragment
