[The description below was written by a language model from this plasmid's Addgene catalogue record and pLannotate feature annotations shown in this document.]
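Description:
pDONR221-SLC1A5_STOP is a Gateway entry clone built on the pDONR221 backbone, carrying a codon-optimized open reading frame for human SLC1A5 (also known as ASCT2, AAAT, RDRC or M7V1), a solute carrier family member that also serves as a cell-surface receptor for certain retroviruses. The sequenced plasmid is about 4.2 kb. It is propagated in E. coli on a high-copy ColE1/pUC-type origin and selected with kanamycin through an aminoglycoside phosphotransferase gene. Although catalogued under mammalian expression, the plasmid has no eukaryotic promoter or polyadenylation signal in its annotated features. It is a shuttle for the ORF rather than an expression vector in its own right.

The roughly 1.6 kb SLC1A5 coding sequence sits between attL1 and attL2, the recombination sites used by LR Clonase to transfer the insert directionally into any attR-containing destination vector. This version retains a stop codon at the end of the ORF, so it suits destination vectors that express the native protein or add an N-terminal tag. C-terminal fusions would not be translated, and a companion clone without the stop codon exists for that purpose. Other annotated elements are standard backbone features: rrnB T1 and T2 terminators upstream of the cassette that insulate it from read-through transcription, a T7 promoter beyond attL2 oriented back toward the insert, and short lacI and lacZα fragments that are vestigial. M13 forward and reverse primer sites are listed for sequencing the insert. The clone belongs to a consortium collection of SLC transporter ORFs intended for subcloning into custom expression vectors for transporter research and drug discovery.
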