Addgene plasmid #161140: pDONR221-SLC1A5_STOP
Purpose: Gateway entry clone with codon-optimized ORF sequence for subcloning into custom expression vectors. Contains a STOP codon at the end of the codon-optimized ORF sequence.
Depositing lab: RESOLUTE Consortium & Giulio Superti-Furga. Depositing organization: CeMM Research Center for Molecular Medicine. Publication: The RESOLUTE consortium: unlocking SLC transporters for drug discovery. Superti-Furga G, Lackner D, Wiedmer T, Ingles-Prieto A, Barbosa B, Girardi E, Goldmann U, Gurtl B, Klavins K, Klimek C, Lindinger S, Lineiro-Retes E, Muller AC, Onstein S, Redinger G, Reil D, Sedlyarov V, Wolf G, Crawford M, Everley R, ... Steppan CM. Nat Rev Drug Discov. 2020 Jul;19(7):429-430. doi: 10.1038/d41573-020-00056-6. PubMed 32265506.
Backbone
  Vector backbone: pDONR221
  Backbone manufacturer: ThermoFisher Scientific
  Backbone size w/o insert (bp): 2550
  Vector type: Mammalian Expression
Growth in bacteria
  Bacterial resistance: Kanamycin, 50 μg/mL
  Growth temperature: 37°C
  Growth strain: NEB Stable
  Copy number: High Copy
Gene/Insert
  Gene/Insert name: SLC1A5 (alt name: AAAT, ASCT2, RDRC, M7V1)
  Species: H. sapiens (human)
  Insert size (bp): 1626
  Entrez Gene: SLC1A5 (a.k.a. AAAT, ASCT2, ATBO, M7V1, M7VS1, R16, RDRC)
  Cloning method: Gateway Cloning
  Sequencing primers: 5′ M13-fwd; 3′ M13-rev
Terms and licenses: Academic/Nonprofit Terms; Industry Terms
Depositor comments: This plasmid contains a STOP codon at the end of the codon-optimized ORF. For the version of this plasmid that does not contain a STOP codon, please see Addgene plasmid 131974 For more information on the full Resolute plasmid collection, please see www.addgene.org/depositor-collections/re-solute/. Please provide your feedback on this plasmid to the RESOLUTE consortium by filling out their RESOLUTE repository feedback form: https://forms.office.com/Pages/ResponsePage.aspx?id=0e05yklzmkS7rjFGQL4N7z4feCLQvEJAmVcOCM_u885UN1JJRko0Ukg4TVQwNTZLOUxPQVJWT1NHUCQlQCN0PWcu
How to cite: pDONR221-SLC1A5_STOP was a gift from RESOLUTE Consortium & Giulio Superti-Furga (Addgene plasmid # 161140 ; http://n2t.net/addgene:161140 ; RRID:Addgene_161140)
