>Addgene plasmid #161140 | pDONR221-SLC1A5_STOP | depositor partial sequence | sequence record 312215 | Codon-optimized ORF of SLC1A5
ATGGTGGCCGACCCCCCTAGAGATTCCAAGGGACTGGCAGCAGCAGAGCCTACAGCCAACGGCGGCCTGG
CCCTGGCCAGCATCGAGGACCAGGGAGCAGCAGCAGGAGGATACTGCGGCTCCAGGGATCAGGTGCGGAG
ATGTCTGCGCGCCAATCTGCTGGTGCTGCTGACCGTGGTGGCCGTGGTGGCCGGCGTGGCCCTGGGCCTG
GGCGTGTCTGGAGCAGGAGGCGCCCTGGCCCTGGGACCTGAGCGGCTGAGCGCCTTCGTGTTTCCAGGAG
AGCTGCTGCTGAGGCTGCTGAGGATGATCATCCTGCCTCTGGTGGTGTGCAGCCTGATCGGAGGAGCAGC
ATCCCTGGACCCAGGCGCCCTGGGCAGACTGGGCGCCTGGGCCCTGCTGTTCTTTCTGGTGACCACACTG
CTGGCCAGCGCCCTGGGAGTGGGACTGGCCCTGGCCCTGCAGCCAGGCGCCGCCTCCGCCGCCATCAACG
CCTCTGTGGGCGCCGCCGGCAGCGCCGAGAATGCCCCCTCCAAGGAAGTCCTGGACTCTTTTCTTGATCT
GGCCAGGAACATCTTTCCTAGCAATCTGGTGTCCGCCGCCTTCCGCAGCTACTCCACCACATATGAGGAG
CGGAACATCACCGGCACAAGAGTGAAGGTGCCAGTGGGACAGGAGGTGGAGGGCATGAATATCCTGGGCC
TGGTGGTGTTCGCCATCGTGTTTGGAGTGGCCCTGAGGAAGCTGGGACCAGAGGGAGAGCTGCTGATCAG
ATTCTTTAACTCTTTCAATGAGGCCACCATGGTGCTGGTGAGCTGGATCATGTGGTACGCCCCTGTGGGC
ATCATGTTCCTGGTGGCCGGCAAGATCGTGGAGATGGAGGACGTGGGACTGCTGTTTGCAAGGCTGGGCA
AGTATATCCTGTGCTGTCTGCTGGGACACGCAATCCACGGACTGCTGGTGCTGCCCCTGATCTACTTCCT
GTTTACAAGGAAGAACCCCTATCGCTTCCTGTGGGGCATCGTGACCCCTCTGGCCACAGCCTTTGGCACC
AGCTCCTCTAGCGCCACCCTGCCTCTGATGATGAAGTGCGTGGAGGAGAACAATGGCGTGGCCAAGCACA
TCTCCCGGTTCATCCTGCCAATCGGCGCCACAGTGAATATGGACGGAGCCGCCCTGTTCCAGTGCGTGGC
AGCCGTGTTTATCGCCCAGCTGTCCCAGCAGTCTCTGGATTTTGTGAAGATCATCACAATCCTGGTGACC
GCCACAGCCTCCTCTGTGGGAGCAGCAGGAATCCCAGCAGGAGGCGTGCTGACCCTGGCAATCATCCTGG
AGGCCGTGAACCTGCCCGTGGATCACATCTCCCTGATCCTGGCCGTGGACTGGCTGGTGGATAGGTCTTG
TACCGTGCTGAACGTGGAGGGCGACGCACTGGGAGCAGGACTGCTGCAGAATTACGTGGATCGGACAGAG
TCTAGAAGCACCGAGCCAGAGCTGATCCAGGTGAAGAGCGAGCTGCCACTGGACCCACTGCCAGTGCCTA
CAGAGGAGGGCAATCCACTGCTGAAGCACTATAGGGGACCAGCAGGCGATGCAACCGTGGCATCTGAGAA
GGAGAGCGTGATGTAA
